>Addgene plasmid #146567 | pLNHA-C1-HsUPF2-siRNAres_I | addgene full sequence | sequence record 356534 | Addgene NGS Result
TAGTTATTAATAGTAATCAATTACGGGGTCATTAGTTCATAGCCCATATATGGAGTTCCGCGTTACATAA
CTTACGGTAAATGGCCCGCCTGGCTGACCGCCCAACGACCCCCGCCCATTGACGTCAATAATGACGTATG
TTCCCATAGTAACGCCAATAGGGACTTTCCATTGACGTCAATGGGTGGAGTATTTACGGTAAACTGCCCA
CTTGGCAGTACATCAAGTGTATCATATGCCAAGTACGCCCCCTATTGACGTCAATGACGGTAAATGGCCC
GCCTGGCATTATGCCCAGTACATGACCTTATGGGACTTTCCTACTTGGCAGTACATCTACGTATTAGTCA
TCGCTATTACCATGGTGATGCGGTTTTGGCAGTACATCAATGGGCGTGGATAGCGGTTTGACTCACGGGG
ATTTCCAAGTCTCCACCCCATTGACGTCAATGGGAGTTTGTTTTGGCACCAAAATCAACGGGACTTTCCA
AAATGTCGTAACAACTCCGCCCCATTGACGCAAATGGGCGGTAGGCGTGTACGGTGGGAGGTCTATATAA
GCAGAGCTCTCTGGCTAACTAGAGAACCCACTGCTTACTGGCTTATCGAAATTAATACGACTCACTATAG
GGAGACCCAAGCTCTAGCGCTACCGGTCGCCACCATGGACGCACAAACACGACGACGTGAGCGTCGCGCT
GAGAAACAAGCTCAATGGAAAGCTGCAAACGGTGGATCTCCTCCACATATGGCTTACCCATACGATGTTC
CAGATTACGCTCCTCCATCTCGAGCTATGCCAGCTGAGCGTAAAAAGCCAGCAAGTATGGAAGAAAAAGA
CTCTTTACCAAACAACAAGGAAAAAGACTGCAGTGAAAGGCGGACAGTGAGCAGCAAGGAGAGGCCAAAA
GACGATATCAAGCTCACTGCCAAGAAGGAGGTCAGCAAGGCCCCTGAAGACAAGAAGAAGAGACTGGAAG
ATGATAAGAGAAAAAAGGAAGATAAAGAGCGGAAGAAAAAAGACGAAGAAAAGGTGAAGGCAGAGGAAGA
ATCAAAGAAAAAAGAAGAGGAAGAAAAAAAGAAACATCAAGAGGAAGAGAGAAAGAAGCAAGAAGAGCAG
GCCAAACGTCAGCAAGAAGAAGAAGCAGCTGCTCAGATGAAAGAAAAAGAAGAATCCATTCAGCTTCATC
AGGAAGCTTGGGAACGACATCATTTAAGAAAGGAACTTCGTAGCAAAAACCAAAATGCTCCGGACAGCCG
ACCAGAGGAAAACTTCTTCAGCCGCCTCGACTCAAGTTTGAAGAAAAATACTGCTTTTGTCAAGAAACTA
AAAACTATTACAGAACAACAGAGAGACTCCTTGTCCCATGATTTTAATGGCCTAAATTTAAGCAAATACA
TTGCAGAAGCTGTAGCTTCCATCGTGGAAGCAAAACTAAAAATCTCTGATGTGAACTGTGCTGTGCACCT
CTGCTCTCTCTTTCACCAGCGTTATGCTGACTTTGCCCCATCACTTCTTCAGGTCTGGAAAAAACATTTT
GAAGCAAGGAAAGAGGAGAAAACACCTAACATCACCAAGTTAAGAACTGATTTGCGTTTTATTGCAGAAT
TGACAATAGTTGGGATTTTCACTGACAAGGAAGGTCTTTCCTTAATCTATGAACAGCTAAAAAATATTAT
TAATGCTGATCGGGAGTCCCACACTCATGTCTCTGTAGTGATTAGTTTCTGTCGACATTGTGGAGATGAT
ATTGCTGGACTTGTACCAAGGAAAGTAAAGAGTGCTGCAGAGAAGTTTAATTTGAGTTTTCCTCCTAGTG
AGATAATTAGTCCAGAGAAACAACAGCCCTTCCAGAATCTTTTAAAAGAGTACTTTACGTCTTTGACCAA
ACACCTGAAAAGGGACCACAGGGAGCTCCAGAATACTGAGAGACAAAACAGGCGCATTCTACATTCTAAA
GGGGAGCTCAGTGAAGATAGACATAAACAGTATGAGGAATTTGCTATGTCTTACCAGAAGCTGCTGGCAA
ATTCTCAATCCTTAGCAGACCTTTTGGATGAAAATATGCCAGATCTTCCTCAAGACAAACCAACACCAGA
AGAACATGGGCCTGGAATTGATATATTCACACCTGGTAAACCTGGAGAATATGACTTGGAAGGTGGTATA
TGGGAAGATGAAGATGCTCGGAATTTTTATGAGAACCTCATTGATTTGAAGGCTTTTGTCCCAGCCATCT
TGTTTAAAGACAATGAAAAAAGTTGTCAGAATAAAGAGTCCAACAAAGATGATACCAAAGAGGCAAAAGA
ATCTAAGGAGAATAAGGAGGTATCAAGTCCCGATGATTTGGAACTTGAGTTGGAGAATCTAGAAATTAAT
GATGACACCTTAGAATTAGAGGGTGGAGATGAAGCTGAAGATCTTACAAAGAAACTTCTTGATGAACAAG
AACAAGAAGATGAGGAAGCCAGCACTGGATCTCATCTCAAGCTCATAGTAGATGCTTTCCTACAACAGTT
ACCCAACTGTGTCAACCGAGATCTGATAGACAAGGCAGCAATGGATTTTTGCATGAACATGAACACAAAA
GCAAACAGGAAGAAGTTGGTACGGGCACTCTTCATAGTTCCTAGACAAAGGTTGGATTTGCTACCATTTT
ATGCAAGATTGGTTGCTACATTGCATCCCTGCATGTCTGATGTAGCAGAGGATCTTTGTTCCATGCTGAG
GGGGGATTTCAGATTTCATGTACGGAAAAAGGACCAGATCAATATTGAAACAAAGAATAAAACTGTTCGT
TTTATAGGAGAACTAACTAAGTTTAAGATGTTCACCAAAAATGACACACTGCATTGTTTAAAGATGCTTC
TGTCAGACTTCTCTCATCACCATATTGAAATGGCATGCACCCTGCTGGAGACATGTGGACGGTTTCTTTT
CAGATCTCCAGAATCTCACCTGAGGACCAGTGTACTTTTGGAGCAAATGATGAGAAAGAAGCAAGCAATG
CATCTTGATGCGAGATACGTCACAATGGTAGAGAATGCATATTACTACTGCAACCCACCTCCAGCTGAAA
AAACCGTGAAAAAGAAACGTCCTCCTCTCCAGGAATATGTCCGGAAACTTTTGTACAAGGATCTCTCTAA
GGTTACCACCGAGAAGGTTTTGAGACAGATGCGAAAGCTGCCCTGGCAGGACCAAGAAGTGAAAGACTAT
GTTATTTGTTGTATGATAAACATCTGGAATGTGAAATATAATAGTATTCATTGTGTAGCCAACCTCTTAG
CAGGACTAGTGCTCTACCAAGAGGATGTTGGGATCCACGTTGTGGATGGAGTGTTAGAAGATATTCGATT
AGGAATGGAGGTTAATCAACCTAAATTTAATCAGAGGCGCATCAGCAGTGCCAAGTTCTTAGGAGAACTT
TACAATTACCGAATGGTGGAATCAGCTGTTATTTTCAGAACTCTGTATTCTTTTACCTCATTTGGTGTTA
ATCCTGATGGCTCTCCAAGTTCCCTGGACCCACCTGAGCATCTTTTCAGAATTAGACTCGTATGCACTAT
TCTGGACACATGTGGCCAGTACTTTGACAGAGGTTCCAGTAAACGAAAACTTGATTGTTTCCTTGTATAT
TTTCAGCGTTATGTTTGGTGGAAGAAAAGTTTGGAGGTTTGGACAAAAGACCATCCATTTCCTATTGATA
TAGATTACATGATCAGTGATACACTAGAACTGCTAAGACCAAAGATCAAACTCTGTAATTCTCTGGAAGA
ATCCATCAGGCAGGTACAAGACTTGGAACGAGAATTCTTAATAAAACTAGGCCTAGTAAATGACAAAGAC
TCAAAAGATTCTATGACAGAAGGAGAAAATCTTGAAGAGGATGAAGAAGAAGAAGAAGGTGGGGCTGAAA
CAGAAGAACAATCTGGAAATGAAAGTGAAGTAAATGAGCCAGAAGAAGAGGAGGGTTCTGATAATGATGA
TGATGAGGGAGAAGAAGAGGAGGAAGAGAATACAGATTACCTTACAGATTCCAATAAGGAAAATGAAACC
GATGAAGAGAATACTGAGGTAATGATTAAAGGCGGTGGACTTAAGCATGTACCTTGTGTAGAAGATGAGG
ACTTCATTCAAGCTCTGGATAAAATGATGCTAGAAAATCTACAGCAACGAAGTGGTGAGTCTGTTAAAGT
GCACCAACTAGATGTTGCCATTCCTTTGCATCTCAAAAGCCAGCTGAGGAAAGGGCCCCCACTGGGAGGT
GGGGAAGGAGAGGCTGAGTCTGCAGACACAATGCCGTTTGTCATGTTAACAAGAAAAGGCAATAAACAGC
AGTTTAAGATCCTTAATGTACCCATGTCCTCTCAACTTGCTGCAAATCACTGGAACCAGCAACAGGCAGA
ACAAGAAGAGAGGATGAGAATGAAAAAGCTCACACTAGATATCAATGAACGGCAAGAACAAGAAGATTAT
CAAGAAATGTTGCAGTCTCTTGCACAGCGCCCAGCTCCAGCAAACACCAATCGTGAGAGGCGGCCTCGCT
ACCAACATCCGAAGGGAGCACCTAATGCAGATCTAATCTTTAAGACTGGTGGGAGGAGACGTTGACAATT
CTGCAGTCGACGGTACCGCGGGCCCGGGATCCACCGGATCTAGATAACTGATCATAATCAGCCATACCAC
ATTTGTAGAGGTTTTACTTGCTTTAAAAAACCTCCCACACCTCCCCCTGAACCTGAAACATAAAATGAAT
GCAATTGTTGTTGTTAACTTGTTTATTGCAGCTTATAATGGTTACAAATAAAGCAATAGCATCACAAATT
TCACAAATAAAGCATTTTTTTCACTGCATTCTAGTTGTGGTTTGTCCAAACTCATCAATGTATCTTAACG
CGTAAATTGTAAGCGTTAATATTTTGTTAAAATTCGCGTTAAATTTTTGTTAAATCAGCTCATTTTTTAA
CCAATAGGCCGAAATCGGCAAAATCCCTTATAAATCAAAAGAATAGACCGAGATAGGGT
[37 nt withheld, positions 5030-5066]
AAAGAACGTGGACTCCAACGTCAAAGG
[49 nt withheld, positions 5094-5142]
T
[91 nt withheld, positions 5144-5234]
G
[124 nt withheld, positions 5236-5359]
CAGGTGGCACTTTTCGGGGAAATGTGCGCGGAACCCCTATTTGTTTATTTTTCTAAATACATTCAAATAT
GTATCCGCTCATGAGACAATAACCCTGATAAATGCTTCAATAATATTGAAAAAGGAAGAGTCCTGAGGCG
GAAAGAACCAGCTGTGGAATGTGTGTCAGTTAGGGTGTGGAAAGTCCCCAGGCTCCCCAGCAGGCAGAAG
TATGCAAAGCATGCATCTCAATTAGTCAGCAACCAGGTGTGGAAAGTCCCCAGGCTCCCCAGCAGGCAGA
AGTATGCAAAGCATGCATCTCAATTAGTCAGCAACCATAGTCCCGCCCCTAACTCCGCCCATCCCGCCCC
TAACTCCGCCCAGTTCCGCCCATTCTCCGCCCCATGGCTGACTAATTTTTTTTATTTATGCAGAGGCCGA
GGCCGCCTCGGCCTCTGAGCTATTCCAGAAGTAGTGAGGAGGCTTTTTTGGAGGCCTAGGCTTTTGCAAA
GATCGATCAAGAGACAGGATGAGGATCGTTTCGCATGATTGAACAAGATGGATTGCACGCAGGTTCTCCG
GCCGCTTGGGTGGAGAGGCTATTCGGCTATGACTGGGCACAACAGACAATCGGCTGCTCTGATGCCGCCG
TGTTCCGGCTGTCAGCGCAGGGGCGCCCGGTTCTTTTTGTCAAGACCGACCTGTCCGGTGCCCTGAATGA
ACTGCAAGACGAGGCAGCGCGGCTATCGTGGCTGGCCACGACGGGCGTTCCTTGCGCAGCTGTGCTCGAC
GTTGTCACTGAAGCGGGAAGGGACTGGCTGCTATTGGGCGAAGTGCCGGGGCAGGATCTCCTGTCATCTC
ACCTTGCTCCTGCCGAGAAAGTATCCATCATGGCTGATGCAATGCGGCGGCTGCATACGCTTGATCCGGC
TACCTGCCCATTCGACCACCAAGCGAAACATCGCATCGAGCGAGCACGTACTCGGATGGAAGCCGGTCTT
GTCGATCAGGATGATCTGGACGAAGAGCATCAGGGGCTCGCGCCAGCCGAACTGTTCGCCAGGCTCAAGG
CGAGCATGCCCGACGGCGAGGATCTCGTCGTGACCCATGGCGATGCCTGCTTGCCGAATATCATGGTGGA
AAATGGCCGCTTTTCTGGATTCATCGACTGTGGCCGGCTGGGTGTGGCGGACCGCTATCAGGACATAGCG
TTGGCTACCCGTGATATTGCTGAAGAGCTTGGCGGCGAATGGGCTGACCGCTTCCTCGTGCTTTACGGTA
TCGCCGCTCCCGATTCGCAGCGCATCGCCTTCTATCGCCTTCTTGACGAGTTCTTCTGAGCGGGACTCTG
GGGTTCGAAATGACCGACCAAGCGACGCCCAACCTGCCATCACGAGATTTCGATTCCACCGCCGCCTTCT
ATGAAAGGTTGGGCTTCGGAATCGTTTTCCGGGACGCCGGCTGGATGATCCTCCAGCGCGGGGATCTCAT
GCTGGAGTTCTTCGCCCACCCTAGGGGGAGGCTAACTGAAACACGGAAGGAGACAATACCGGAAGGAACC
CGCGCTATGACGGCAATAAAAAGACAGAATAAAACGCACGGTGTTGGGTCGTTTGTTCATAAACGCGGGG
TTCGGTCCCAGGGCTGGCACTCTGTCGATACCCCACCGAGACCCCATTGGGGCCAATACGCCCGCGTTTC
TTCCTTTTCCCCACCCCACCCCCCAAGTTCGGGTGAAGGCCCAGGGCTCGCAGCCAACGTCGGGGCGGCA
GGCCCTGCCATAGCCTCAGGTTACTCATATATACTTTAGATTGATTTAAAACTTCATTTTTAATTTAAAA
GGATCTAGGTGAAGATCCTTTTTGATAATCTCATGACCAAAATCCCTTAACGTGAGTTTTCGTTCCACTG
AGCGTCAGACCCCGTAGAAAAGATCAAAGGATCTTCTTGAGATCCTTTTTTTCTGCGCGTAATCTGCTGC
TTGCAAACAAAAAAACCACCGCTACCAGCGGTGGTTTGTTTGCCGGATCAAGAGCTACCAACTCTTTTTC
CGAAGGTAACTGGCTTCAGCAGAGCGCAGATACCAAATACTGTTCTTCTAGTGTAGCCGTAGTTAGGCCA
CCACTTCAAGAACTCTGTAGCACCGCCTACATACCTCGCTCTGCTAATCCTGTTACCAGTGGCTGCTGCC
AGTGGCGATAAGTCGTGTCTTACCGGGTTGGACTCAAGACGATAGTTACCGGATAAGGCGCAGCGGTCGG
GCTGAACGGGGGGTTCGTGCACACAGCCCAGCTTGGAGCGAACGACCTACACCGAACTGAGATACCTACA
GCGTGAGCTATGAGAAAGCGCCACGCTTCCCGAAGGGAGAAAGGCGGACAGGTATCCGGTAAGCGGCAGG
GTCGGAACAGGAGAGCGCACGAGGGAGCTTCCAGGGGGAAACGCCTGGTATCTTTATAGTCCTGTCGGGT
TTCGCCACCTCTGACTTGAGCGTCGATTTTTGTGATGCTCGTCAGGGGGGCGGAGCCTATGGAAAAACGC
CAGCAACGCGGCCTTTTTACGGTTCCTGGCCTTTTGCTGGCCTTTTGCTCACATGTTCTTTCCTGCGTTA
TCCCCTGATTCTGTGGATAACCGTATTACCGCCATGCAT
Features (pLannotate 1.2.2; 18 found; start..end, strand, type, name):
     61..364     +  enhancer       CMV enhancer: human cytomegalovirus immediate early enhancer
    365..568     +  promoter       CMV promoter: human cytomegalovirus (CMV) immediate early promoter
    564..597     +  LTR            5' LTR (truncated) (fragment): truncated 5' long terminal repeat (LTR) from HIV-1
    613..631     +  promoter       T7 promoter: promoter for bacteriophage T7 RNA polymerase
    665..730     +  CDS            N (fragment): REGN_LAMBD - Experimental evidence at protein level: Swiss-Prot protein existence level 1. Plays a role as a transcriptional antitermination factor that allows the virus to initiate its lytic phase. Activates expression of the delayed viral early genes by modifying host RNA polymerase (RNAP) into a form that is resistant to termination signals. This antitermination function requires the host NusA protein which serves to stabilize the interaction between antitermination protein N and host RNA polymerase. From Escherichia phage lambda (Bacteriophage lambda).
    755..781     +  CDS            3xHA (fragment): three tandem HA epitope tags
    797..4612    +  CDS            UPF2: RENT2_HUMAN - Also known as KIAA1408, RENT2. Experimental evidence at protein level: Swiss-Prot protein existence level 1. Involved in nonsense-mediated decay (NMD) of mRNAs containing premature stop codons by associating with the nuclear exon junction complex (EJC). Recruited by UPF3B associated with the EJC core at the cytoplasmic side of the nuclear envelope and the subsequent formation of an UPF1-UPF2-UPF3 surveillance complex (including UPF1 bound to release factors at the stalled ribosome) is believed to activate NMD. In cooperation with UPF3B stimulates both ATPase and RNA helicase acti
   4617..4652    +  misc_feature   MCS (fragment): multiple cloning site
   4669..4753    +  CDS            large T antigen (fragment): large T antigen from SV40 (simian virus 40)
   4776..4897    +  polyA_signal   SV40 poly(A) signal: SV40 polyadenylation signal
   4931..5359    -  rep_origin     f1 ori (sequence partly withheld): f1 bacteriophage origin of replication; arrow indicates direction of (+) strand synthesis
   5386..5490    +  promoter       AmpR promoter: bla
   5492..5849    +  promoter       SV40 promoter: SV40 enhancer and early promoter
   5884..6678    +  CDS            NeoR/KanR: aminoglycoside phosphotransferase from Tn5; aph(3')-II (or nptII); confers resistance to neomycin, kanamycin, and G418 (Geneticin®)
   6699..6851    +  CDS            ble (fragment): BLE_KLEPN - Experimental evidence at protein level: Swiss-Prot protein existence level 1. Binding protein with a strong affinity to the bleomycin family of antibiotics. Binds to CL990; an antimitotic-antibiotic compound. From Klebsiella pneumoniae.
   6910..6957    +  polyA_signal   HSV TK poly(A) signal: herpes simplex virus thymidine kinase polyadenylation signal (Cole and Stacy, 1985)
   7048..7064    -  polyA_signal   bGH poly(A) signal (fragment): bovine growth hormone polyadenylation signal
   7286..7874    +  rep_origin     ori: high-copy-number ColE1/pMB1/pBR322/pUC origin of replication
