[The description below was written by a language model from this plasmid's Addgene catalogue record and pLannotate feature annotations shown in this document.]
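Description:
pLNHA-C1-HsUPF2-siRNAres_I is a 7,988 nt mammalian expression plasmid encoding human UPF2, a core nonsense-mediated mRNA decay (NMD) factor that bridges UPF1 and EJC-bound UPF3B in the surveillance complex. The backbone is recorded as unknown. The annotated features nonetheless show a C1-type layout: a CMV enhancer/promoter, N-terminal tags placed before the insert, a residual multiple cloning site, and an SV40 polyadenylation signal. Upstream of the UPF2 coding sequence, on the same strand, sit a short fragment of the bacteriophage lambda N protein and an HA epitope. This matches the "LNHA" in the name and indicates a lambdaN-HA-UPF2 fusion. The lambdaN peptide binds boxB RNA hairpins, so such fusions are typically used to tether a protein to a boxB-containing reporter mRNA, while the HA tag allows detection or immunoprecipitation. A T7 promoter also lies between the CMV promoter and the coding region.

The "siRNAres" designation indicates that the ORF, which the depositor derived from the human UPF2 reference mRNA, was made resistant to an siRNA. This would allow the tagged protein to be expressed while endogenous UPF2 is depleted, as in complementation assays, but the record does not give the specific changes or the siRNA target. The stated purpose is simply mammalian expression, and the associated study concerns EJC interactions required for NMD.

The plasmid is maintained in E. coli through a high-copy ColE1/pUC origin and selected with kanamycin. The Tn5 NeoR/KanR gene is driven by tandem bacterial (bla) and SV40 early promoters and ends in an HSV TK polyadenylation signal, so it can also confer G418 resistance in mammalian cells. An f1 origin is present as well. Short annotated fragments of an HIV-1 LTR, SV40 large T antigen, ble and a bGH polyadenylation signal appear to be incidental backbone matches rather than functional elements.
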