Addgene plasmid #146567: pLNHA-C1-HsUPF2-siRNAres_I
Purpose: Mammalian Expression of HsUPF2-siRNAres
Depositing lab: Elisa Izaurralde. Depositing organization: Max Planck Institute for Developmental Biology. Publication: SMG6 interacts with the exon junction complex via two conserved EJC-binding motifs (EBMs) required for nonsense-mediated mRNA decay. Kashima I, Jonas S, Jayachandran U, Buchwald G, Conti E, Lupas AN, Izaurralde E. Genes Dev. 2010 Nov 1. 24(21):2440-50. 10.1101/gad.604610 PubMed 20930030.
Backbone
  Vector backbone: Unknown
  Vector type: Mammalian Expression
Growth in bacteria
  Bacterial resistance: Kanamycin, 50 μg/mL
  Growth temperature: 37°C
  Growth strain: DH5alpha
  Copy number: High Copy
Gene/Insert
  Gene/Insert name: HsUPF2-siRNAres
  Species: H. sapiens (human)
  Entrez Gene: UPF2 (a.k.a. HUPF2, RENT2, smg-3)
  Cloning method: Unknown
Terms and licenses: Academic/Nonprofit Terms; Industry Terms: Not Available to Industry
Depositor comments: ORF extracted from NCBI: NM_015542.3 Plasmids from this collection were made available to the research community and donated after the lab closed. Please note that the sequence provided by the depositing laboratory may be theoretical/predicted or based on Sanger sequencing results. There may be discrepancies between sequencing results obtained by Addgene and the depositor sequence. If an Addgene verified sequence is not available, please contact before placing your order to request that our lab fully sequence the plasmid.
How to cite: pLNHA-C1-HsUPF2-siRNAres_I was a gift from Elisa Izaurralde (Addgene plasmid # 146567 ; http://n2t.net/addgene:146567 ; RRID:Addgene_146567)
